Addgene plasmid #248528: pLenti-gRNA5-3
Purpose: A CRISPR-based technology to study chromosome-specific aneuploidy by targeting human centromeres
Depositing lab: Teresa Davoli. Depositing organization: NYU Grossman School of Medicine. Publication: KaryoCreate: A CRISPR-based technology to study chromosome-specific aneuploidy by targeting human centromeres. Bosco N, Goldberg A, Zhao X, Mays JC, Cheng P, Johnson AF, Bianchi JJ, Toscani C, Di Tommaso E, Katsnelson L, Annuar D, Mei S, Faitelson RE, Pesselev IY, Mohamed KS, Mermerian A, Camacho-Hernandez EM, Gionco CA, Manikas J, Tseng YS, Sun Z, Fani S, Keegan S, Lippman SM, Fenyo D, Giunta S, Santaguida S, Davoli T. Cell. 2023 Apr 27;186(9):1985-2001.e19. doi: 10.1016/j.cell.2023.03.029. Epub 2023 Apr 18. PubMed 37075754.
Backbone
  Vector backbone: pLentiGuide-Puro-FE
  Vector type: Mammalian Expression, CRISPR
Growth in bacteria
  Bacterial resistance: Ampicillin, 100 μg/mL
  Growth temperature: 30°C
  Growth strain: NEB Stable
  Copy number: High Copy
Gene/Insert
  Gene/Insert name: gRNA5-3
  gRNA/shRNA sequence: AGTTGAACACACACAACACA
  Species: H. sapiens (human)
  Promoter: U6
  Cloning method: Gibson Cloning
Terms and licenses: Academic/Nonprofit Terms; Industry Terms: Not Available to Industry
How to cite: pLenti-gRNA5-3 was a gift from Teresa Davoli (Addgene plasmid # 248528 ; http://n2t.net/addgene:248528 ; RRID:Addgene_248528)
