[The description below was written by a language model from this plasmid's Addgene catalogue record and pLannotate feature annotations shown in this document.]
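Description:
pLenti-gRNA5-3 is a lentiviral single-guide RNA expression plasmid built on the pLentiGuide-Puro-FE backbone and made for KaryoCreate, a CRISPR-based approach for studying chromosome-specific aneuploidy by targeting human centromeres. It is propagated in E. coli through a high-copy ColE1/pUC-type origin with ampicillin selection (AmpR). An f1 origin and remnants of lac/lacZα cloning sequences with flanking T3 and T7 promoters are also carried over from the parental vector. The full sequence record is 8,333 nt.

The transfer cassette has a third-generation, self-inactivating layout. An RSV promoter fused to a truncated HIV-1 5' LTR drives production of the genomic RNA in packaging cells. This is followed by the Ψ packaging signal with adjoining gag sequence, the Rev response element for Rev-dependent nuclear export, a cPPT/CTS element that aids nuclear import, WPRE to enhance transcript expression, and a ΔU3 3' LTR that inactivates the viral promoter after integration. An SV40 poly(A) signal and SV40 origin lie downstream of the 3' LTR.

Within this frame, a human U6 RNA polymerase III promoter transcribes the human-directed 20-nt gRNA5-3 spacer joined to a Streptococcus pyogenes Cas9 guide scaffold, which is annotated only as a tracrRNA fragment. The spacer was inserted by Gibson cloning. A separate EF-1α core promoter with its intron A drives puromycin N-acetyltransferase, allowing selection of transduced mammalian cells. No Cas9 or other effector protein is annotated on this plasmid, so it must be supplied separately. The record does not state which chromosome or centromeric repeat the guide recognises.
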