Features (pLannotate 1.2.2; 29 found; start..end, strand, type, name):
    153..278     -  misc_feature   HIV-1 Ψ: packaging signal of human immunodeficiency virus type 1
    325..505     -  LTR            5' LTR (truncated): truncated 5' long terminal repeat (LTR) from HIV-1
    506..732     -  promoter       RSV promoter: Rous sarcoma virus enhancer/promoter
    760..778     -  promoter       T3 promoter: promoter for bacteriophage T3 RNA polymerase
    823..839     -  protein_bind   lac operator: The lac repressor binds to the lac operator to inhibit transcription in E. coli. This inhibition can be relieved by adding lactose or isopropyl-β-D-thiogalactopyranoside (IPTG). lac repressor encoded by lacI
    847..877     -  promoter       lac promoter: promoter for the E. coli lac operon
    892..913     -  protein_bind   CAP binding site: CAP binding activates transcription in the presence of cAMP. E. coli catabolite activator protein
    926..1018    -  CDS            lacI (fragment): lac repressor; lacI; The lac repressor binds to the lac operator to inhibit transcription in E. coli. This inhibition can be relieved by adding lactose or isopropyl-β-D-thiogalactopyranoside (IPTG).
   1201..1789    -  rep_origin     ori: high-copy-number ColE1/pMB1/pBR322/pUC origin of replication
   1960..2820    -  CDS            AmpR: β-lactamase; bla; confers resistance to ampicillin, carbenicillin, and related antibiotics
   2821..2925    -  promoter       AmpR promoter: bla
   2978..3406    -  rep_origin     f1 ori (sequence partly withheld): f1 bacteriophage origin of replication; arrow indicates direction of (+) strand synthesis
   3411..3566    -  CDS            lacZα (fragment): LacZα fragment of β-galactosidase; lacZ fragment
   3574..3592    +  promoter       T7 promoter: promoter for bacteriophage T7 RNA polymerase
   3613..3748    -  rep_origin     SV40 ori: SV40 origin of replication
   3788..3909    -  polyA_signal   SV40 poly(A) signal: SV40 polyadenylation signal
   3987..4220    -  LTR            3' LTR (ΔU3): self-inactivating 3' long terminal repeat (LTR) from HIV-1
   4222..4241    -  misc_feature   cPPT/CTS (fragment): central polypurine tract and central termination sequence of HIV-1
   4292..4880    -  misc_feature   WPRE: woodchuck hepatitis virus posttranscriptional regulatory element
   4896..5495    -  CDS            PuroR (fragment): puromycin N-acetyltransferase; pac from Streptomyces; confers resistance to puromycin
   5517..6455    -  intron         EF-1α intron A: intron upstream of the start codon of human EF-1α
   6456..6667    -  promoter       EF-1α core promoter: core promoter for human elongation factor EF-1α
   6693..6759    -  CDS            small t antigen (fragment): SV40 (simian virus 40) small t antigen
   6825..6942    -  misc_feature   cPPT/CTS: central polypurine tract and central termination sequence of HIV-1
   6998..7065    -  misc_RNA       tracrRNA (fragment): trans-activating CRISPR RNA for the Streptococcus pyogenes CRISPR/Cas9 system
   7113..7353    -  promoter       U6 promoter: RNA polymerase III promoter for human U6 snRNA
   7357..7383    -  CDS            Rev (fragment): human immunodeficiency virus 1 (HIV-1) Rev protein; rev; enhances nuclear export of unspliced and incompletely spliced viral mRNAs
   7760..7993    -  misc_feature   RRE: The Rev response element (RRE) of HIV-1 allows for Rev-dependent mRNA export from the nucleus to the cytoplasm.
   8139..169     -  CDS            HIV-1 gag (fragment) (across the origin): gag protein from human immunodeficiency virus 1; gag
>Addgene plasmid #248528 | pLenti-gRNA5-3 | addgene full sequence | sequence record 493018 | Addgene NGS Result
CCTTCTGATGTTTCTAACAGGCCAGGATTAACTGCGAATCGTTCTAGCTCCCTGCTTGCCCATACTATAT
GTTTTAATTTATATTTTTTCTTTCCCCCTGGCCTTAACCGAATTTTTTCCCATCGCGATCTAATTCTCCC
CCGCTTAATACTGACGCTCTCGCACCCATCTCTCTCCTTCTAGCCTCCGCTAGTCAAAATTTTTGGCGTA
CTCACCAGTCGCCGCCCCTCGCCTCTTGCCGTGCGCGCTTCAGCAAGCCGAGTCCTGCGTCGAGAGAGCT
CCTCTGGTTTCCCTTTCGCTTTCAAGTCCCTGTTCGGGCGCCACTGCTAGAGATTTTCCACACTGACTAA
AAGGGTCTGAGGGATCTCTAGTTACCAGAGTCACACAACAGACGGGCACACACTACTTGAAGCACTCAAG
GCAAGCTTTATTGAGGCTTAAGCAGTGGGTTCCCTAGTTAGCCAGAGAGCTCCCAGGCTCAGATCTGGTC
TAACCAGAGAGACCCGTTTATGTATCGAGCTAGGCACTTAAATACAATATCTCTGCAATGCGGCAATTCA
GTGGTTCGTCCAATCCATGTCAGACCCGTCTGTTGCCTTCCTAATAAGGCACGATCGTACCACCTTACTT
CCACCAATCGGCATGCACGGTGCTTTTTCTCTCCTTGTAAGGCATGTTGCTAACTCATCGTTACCATGTT
GCAAGACTACAAGAGTATTGCATAAGACTACATTAAGCTTGCAGCTCCAGCTTTTGTTCCCTTTAGTGAG
GGTTAATTGCGCGCTTGGCGTAATCATGGTCATAGCTGTTTCCTGTGTGAAATTGTTATCCGCTCACAAT
TCCACACAACATACGAGCCGGAAGCATAAAGTGTAAAGCCTGGGGTGCCTAATGAGTGAGCTAACTCACA
TTAATTGCGTTGCGCTCACTGCCCGCTTTCCAGTCGGGAAACCTGTCGTGCCAGCTGCATTAATGAATCG
GCCAACGCGCGGGGAGAGGCGGTTTGCGTATTGGGCGCTCTTCCGCTTCCTCGCTCACTGACTCGCTGCG
CTCGGTCGTTCGGCTGCGGCGAGCGGTATCAGCTCACTCAAAGGCGGTAATACGGTTATCCACAGAATCA
GGGGATAACGCAGGAAAGAACATGTGAGCAAAAGGCCAGCAAAAGGCCAGGAACCGTAAAAAGGCCGCGT
TGCTGGCGTTTTTCCATAGGCTCCGCCCCCCTGACGAGCATCACAAAAATCGACGCTCAAGTCAGAGGTG
GCGAAACCCGACAGGACTATAAAGATACCAGGCGTTTCCCCCTGGAAGCTCCCTCGTGCGCTCTCCTGTT
CCGACCCTGCCGCTTACCGGATACCTGTCCGCCTTTCTCCCTTCGGGAAGCGTGGCGCTTTCTCATAGCT
CACGCTGTAGGTATCTCAGTTCGGTGTAGGTCGTTCGCTCCAAGCTGGGCTGTGTGCACGAACCCCCCGT
TCAGCCCGACCGCTGCGCCTTATCCGGTAACTATCGTCTTGAGTCCAACCCGGTAAGACACGACTTATCG
CCACTGGCAGCAGCCACTGGTAACAGGATTAGCAGAGCGAGGTATGTAGGCGGTGCTACAGAGTTCTTGA
AGTGGTGGCCTAACTACGGCTACACTAGAAGAACAGTATTTGGTATCTGCGCTCTGCTGAAGCCAGTTAC
CTTCGGAAAAAGAGTTGGTAGCTCTTGATCCGGCAAACAAACCACCGCTGGTAGCGGTGGTTTTTTTGTT
TGCAAGCAGCAGATTACGCGCAGAAAAAAAGGATCTCAAGAAGATCCTTTGATCTTTTCTACGGGGTCTG
ACGCTCAGTGGAACGAAAACTCACGTTAAGGGATTTTGGTCATGAGATTATCAAAAAGGATCTTCACCTA
GATCCTTTTAAATTAAAAATGAAGTTTTAAATCAATCTAAAGTATATATGAGTAAACTTGGTCTGACAGT
TACCAATGCTTAATCAGTGAGGCACCTATCTCAGCGATCTGTCTATTTCGTTCATCCATAGTTGCCTGAC
TCCCCGTCGTGTAGATAACTACGATACGGGAGGGCTTACCATCTGGCCCCAGTGCTGCAATGATACCGCG
AGACCCACGCTCACCGGCTCCAGATTTATCAGCAATAAACCAGCCAGCCGGAAGGGCCGAGCGCAGAAGT
GGTCCTGCAACTTTATCCGCCTCCATCCAGTCTATTAATTGTTGCCGGGAAGCTAGAGTAAGTAGTTCGC
CAGTTAATAGTTTGCGCAACGTTGTTGCCATTGCTACAGGCATCGTGGTGTCACGCTCGTCGTTTGGTAT
GGCTTCATTCAGCTCCGGTTCCCAACGATCAAGGCGAGTTACATGATCCCCCATGTTGTGCAAAAAAGCG
GTTAGCTCCTTCGGTCCTCCGATCGTTGTCAGAAGTAAGTTGGCCGCAGTGTTATCACTCATGGTTATGG
CAGCACTGCATAATTCTCTTACTGTCATGCCATCCGTAAGATGCTTTTCTGTGACTGGTGAGTACTCAAC
CAAGTCATTCTGAGAATAGTGTATGCGGCGACCGAGTTGCTCTTGCCCGGCGTCAATACGGGATAATACC
GCGCCACATAGCAGAACTTTAAAAGTGCTCATCATTGGAAAACGTTCTTCGGGGCGAAAACTCTCAAGGA
TCTTACCGCTGTTGAGATCCAGTTCGATGTAACCCACTCGTGCACCCAACTGATCTTCAGCATCTTTTAC
TTTCACCAGCGTTTCTGGGTGAGCAAAAACAGGAAGGCAAAATGCCGCAAAAAAGGGAATAAGGGCGACA
CGGAAATGTTGAATACTCATACTCTTCCTTTTTCAATATTATTGAAGCATTTATCAGGGTTATTGTCTCA
TGAGCGGATACATATTTGAATGTATTTAGAAAAATAAACAAATAGGGGTTCCGCGCACATTTCCCCGAAA
AGTGCCACCTAAATTGTAAGCGTTAATATTTTGTTAAAATTCGCGTTAAATTTTTGTTAAATCAGCTCAT
TTTTTAACCAATAGGCCGAAATCGGCAAAATCCCTTATAAATCAAAAGAATAGACCGAGATAGGGT
[37 nt withheld, positions 3077-3113]
AAAGAACGTGGACTCCAACGTCAAAGG
[49 nt withheld, positions 3141-3189]
T
[91 nt withheld, positions 3191-3281]
G
[124 nt withheld, positions 3283-3406]
CCCATTCGCCATTCAGGCTGCGCAACTGTTGGGAAGGGCGATCGGTGCGGGCCTCTTCGCTATTACGCCA
GCTGGCGAAAGGGGGATGTGCTGCAAGGCGATTAAGTTGGGTAACGCCAGGGTTTTCCCAGTCACGACGT
TGTAAAACGACGGCCAGTGAGCGCGCGTAATACGACTCACTATAGGGCGAATTGGGTACGTCCCTAGGCC
TCCAAAAAAGCCTCCTCACTACTTCTGGAATAGCTCAGAGGCCGAGGCGGCCTCGGCCTCTGCATAAATA
AAAAAAATTAGTCAGCCATGGGGCGGAGAATGGGCGGAACTGGGCGGAGTTAGGGGCGGGATGGGCGGAG
TTAGGGGCGGGATAGCTAGAGCCAGACATGATAAGATACATTGATGAGTTTGGACAAACCACAACTAGAA
TGCAGTGAAAAAAATGCTTTATTTGTGAAATTTGTGATGCTATTGCTTTATTTGTAACCATTATAAGCTG
CAATAAACAAGTTCCTCTCACTCTCTGATATTCATTTCTTTGCAAGTTATAAATACTGAATAATAAGATG
ACATGAACTACTATACGTACTGCTAGAGATTTTCCACACTGACTAAAAGGGTCTGAGGGATCTCTAGTTA
CCAGAGTCACACAACAGACGGGCACACACTACTTGAAGCACTCAAGGCAAGCTTTATTGAGGCTTAAGCA
GTGGGTTCCCTAGTTAGCCAGAGAGCTCCCAGGCTCAGATCTGGTCTAACCAGAGAGACCCAGTACAAGC
AAAAAGCAGATCTTGTCTTCGTTGGGAGTGAATTAGCCCTTCCAGTCCCCCCTTTTCTTTTAAAAAGTGG
CTAAGATCTACAGCTGCCTTGTAAGTCATTGGTCTTAAAGTCGACGCGGGGAGGCGGCCCAAAGGGAGAT
CCGACTCGTCTGAGGGCGAAGGCGAAGACGCGGAAGAGGCCGCAGAGCCGGCAGCAGGCCGCGGGAAGGA
AGGTCCGCTGGATTGAGGGCCGAAGGGACGTAGCAGAAGGACGTCCCGCGCAGAATCCAGGTGGCAACAC
AGGCGAGCAGCCAAGGAAAGGACGATGATTTCCCCGACAACACCACGGAATTGTCAGTGCCCAACAGCCG
AGCCCCTGTCCAGCAGCGGGCAAGGCAGGCGGCGATGAGTTCCGCCGTGGCAATAGGGAGGGGGAAAGCG
AAAGTCCCGGAAAGGAGCTGACAGGTGGTGGCAATGCCCCAACCAGTGGGGGTTGCGTCAGCAAACACAG
TGCACACCACGCCACGTTGCCTGACAACGGGCCACAACTCCTCATAAAGAGACAGCAACCAGGATTTATA
CAAGGAGGAGAAAATGAAAGCCATACGGGAAGCAATAGCATGATACAAAGGCATTAAAGCAGCGTATCCA
CATAGCGTAAAAGGAGCAACATAGTTAAGAATACCAGTCAATCTTTCACAAATTTTGTAATCCAGAGGTT
GATTGTCGACTTAACGCGTTCAGGCACCGGGCTTGCGGGTCATGCACCAGGTGCGCGGTCCTTCGGGCAC
CTCGACGTCGGCGGTGACGGTGAAGCCGAGCCGCTCGTAGAAGGGGAGGTTGCGGGGCGCGGAGGTCTCC
AGGAAGGCGGGCACCCCGGCGCGCTCGGCCGCCTCCACTCCGGGGAGCACGACGGCGCTGCCCAGACCCT
TGCCCTGGTGGTCGGGCGAGACTCCGACGGTGGCCAGGAACCACGCGGGCTCCTTGGGCCGGTGCGGCGC
CAGGAGGCCTTCCATCTGTTGCTGCGCGGCCAGCCGGGAACCGCTCAACTCGGCCATGCGCGGGCCGATC
TCGGCGAACACCGCCCCCGCTTCGACGCTCTCCGGCGTGGTCCAGACCGCCACGGCGGCGCCGTCGTCCG
CGACCCACACCTTGCCGATGTCGAGCCCGACGCGCGTGAGGAAGAGTTCTTGCAGCTCGGTGACCCGCTC
GATGTGGCGGTCCGGATCGACGGTGTGGCGCGTGGCGGGGTAGTCGGCGAACGCGGCGGCGAGGGTGCGT
ACGGCCCTGGGGACGTCGTCGCGGGTGGCGAGGCGCACCGTGGGCTTGTACTCGGTCATGGTGGCCGTAC
GTCACGACACCTGAAATGGAAGAAAAAAACTTTGAACCACTGTCTGAGGCTTGAGAATGAACCAAGATCC
AAACTCAAAAAGGGCAAATTCCAAGGAGAATTACATCAAGTGCCAAGCTGGCCTAACTTCAGTCTCCACC
CACTCAGTGTGGGGAAACTCCATCGCATAAAACCCCTCCCCCCAACCTAAAGACGACGTACTCCAAAAGC
TCGAGAACTAATCGAGGTGCCTGGACGGCGCCCGGTACTCCGTGGAGTCACATGAAGCGACGGCTGAGGA
CGGAAAGGCCCTTTTCCTTTGTGTGGGTGACTCACCCGCCCGCTCTCCCGAGCGCCGCGTCCTCCATTTT
GAGCTCCCTGCAGCAGGGCCGGGAAGCGGCCATCTTTCCGCTCACGCAACTGGTGCCGACCGGGCCAGCC
TTGCCGCCCAGGGCGGGGCGATACACGGCGGCGCGAGGCCAGGCACCAGAGCAGGCCGGCCAGCTTGAGA
CTACCCCCGTCCGATTCTCGGTGGCCGCGCTCGCAGGCCCCGCCTCGCCGAACATGTGCGCTGGGACGCA
CGGGCCCCGTCGCCGCCCGCGGCCCCAAAAACCGAAATACCAGTGTGCAGATCTTGGCCCGCATTTACAA
GACTATCTTGCCAGAAAAAAAGCGTCGCAGCAGGTCATCAAAAATTTTAAATGGCTAGAGACTTATCGAA
AGCAGCGAGACAGGCGCGAAGGTGCCACCAGATTCGCACGCGGCGGCCCCAGCGCCCAGGCCAGGCCTCA
ACTCAAGCACGAGGCGAAGGGGCTCCTTAAGCGCAAGGCCTCGAACTCTCCCACCCACTTCCAACCCGAA
GCTCGGGATCAAGAATCACGTACTGCAGCCAGGTGGAAGTAATTCAAGGCACGCAAGGGCCATAACCCGT
AAAGAGGCCAGGCCCGCGGGAACCACACACGGCACTTACCTGTGTTCTGGCGGCAAACCCGTTGCGAAAA
AGAACGTTCACGGCGACTACTGCACTTATATACGGTTCTCCCCCACCCTCGGGAAAAAGGCGGAGCCAGT
ACACGACATCACTTTCCCAGTTTACCCCGCGCCACCTTCTCTAGGCACCGGATCAATTGCCGACCCCTCC
CCCCAACTTCTCGGGGACTGTGGGCGATGTGCGCTCTGCCCACTGACGGGCACCGGAGCCAATTCCCACT
CCTTTCAAGACCTAGAAGGTCCATTAGCTGCAAAGATTCCTCTCTGTTTAAAACTTTATCCATCTTTGCA
CCCGGGCCCCCTCGAGCCGGCGCCAAAGTGGATCTCTGCTGTCCCTGTAATAAACCCGAAAATTTTGAAT
TTTTGTAATTTGTTTTTGTAATTCTTTAGTTTGTATGTCTGTTGCTATTATGTCTACTATTCTTTCCCCT
GCACTGTACCCCCCAATCCCCCCTTTTCTTTTAAAATTGTGGATGAATACTGCCATTTGTCTCAAGATCT
AGTTACGCCAAGCTTAAAAAAGCACCGACTCGGTGCCACTTTTTCAAGTTGATAACGGACTAGCCTTATT
TAAACTTGCTATGCTGTTTCCAGCATAGCTCTTAAACTGTGTTGTGTGTGTTCAACTCGGTGTTTCGTCC
TTTCCACAAGATATATAAAGCCAAGAAATCGAAATACTTTCAAGTTACGGTAAGCATATGATAGTCCATT
TTAAAACATAATTTTAAAACTGCAAACTACCCAAGAAATTATTACTTTCTACGTCACGTATTTTGTACTA
ATATCTTTGTGTTTACAGTCAAATTAATTCTAATTATCTCTCTAACAGCCTTGTATCGTATATGCAAATA
TGAAGGAATCATGGGAAATAGGCCCTCTCTGGGTCCCCTCGGGGTTGGGAGGTGGGTCTGAAACGATAAT
GGTGAATATCCCTGCCTAACTCTATTCACTATAGAAAGTACAGCAAAAACTATTCTTAAACCTACCAAGC
CTCCTACTATCATTATGAATAATTTTATATACCACAGCCAATTTGTTATGTTAAACCAATTCCACAAACT
TGCCCATTTATCTAATTCCAATAATTCTTGTTCATTCTTTTCTTGCTGGTTTTGCGATTCTTCAATTAAG
GAGTGTATTAAGCTTGTGTAATTGTTAATTTCTCTGTCCCACTCCATCCAGGTCGTGTGATTCCAAATCT
GTTCCAGAGATTTATTACTCCAACTAGCATTCCAAGGCACAGCAGTGGTGCAAATGAGTTTTCCAGAGCA
ACCCCAAATCCCCAGGAGCTGTTGATCCTTTAGGTATCTTTCCACAGCCAGGATTCTTGCCTGGAGCTGC
TTGATGCCCCAGACTGTGAGTTGCAACAGATGCTGTTGCGCCTCAATAGCCCTCAGCAAATTGTTCTGCT
GCTGCACTATACCAGACAATAATTGTCTGGCCTGTACCGTCAGCGTCATTGACGCTGCGCCCATAGTGCT
TCCTGCTGCTCCCAAGAACCCAAGGAACAAAGCTCCTATTCCCACTGCTCTTTTTTCTCTCTGCACCACT
CTTCTCTTTGCCTTGGTGGGTGCTACTCCTAATGGTTCAATTTTTACTACTTTATATTTATATAATTCAC
TTCTCCAATTGTCCCTCATATCTCCTCCTCCAGGTCTGAAGATCAGCGGCCGCTTGCTGTGCGGTGGTCT
TACTTTTGTTTTGCTCTTCCTCTATCTTGTCTAAAGCTTCCTTGGTGTCTTTTATCTCTATCCTTTGATG
CACACAATAGAGGGTTGCTACTGTATTATATAATGATCTAAGTTCTTCTGATCCTGTCTGAAGGGATGGT
TGTAGCTGTCCCAGTATTTGTCTACAG
